>Addgene plasmid #166460 | mEGFP-N1 YAPS127A-deltasIDR | addgene full sequence | sequence record 330040 | Addgene NGS Result
CGTTACATAACTTACGGTAAATGGCCCGCCTGGCTGACCGCCCAACGACCCCCGCCCATTGACGTCAATA
ATGACGTATGTTCCCATAGTAACGCCAATAGGGACTTTCCATTGACGTCAATGGGTGGAGTATTTACGGT
AAACTGCCCACTTGGCAGTACATCAAGTGTATCATATGCCAAGTACGCCCCCTATTGACGTCAATGACGG
TAAATGGCCCGCCTGGCATTATGCCCAGTACATGACCTTATGGGACTTTCCTACTTGGCAGTACATCTAC
GTATTAGTCATCGCTATTACCATGGTGATGCGGTTTTGGCAGTACATCAATGGGCGTGGATAGCGGTTTG
ACTCACGGGGATTTCCAAGTCTCCACCCCATTGACGTCAATGGGAGTTTGTTTTGGCACCAAAATCAACG
GGACTTTCCAAAATGTCGTAACAACTCCGCCCCATTGACGCAAATGGGCGGTAGGCGTGTACGGTGGGAG
GTCTATATAAGCAGAGCTGGTTTAGTGAACCGTCAGATCCGCTAGCGCTACCGGACTCAGATCTCGAGCT
CAAGCTTCGAATTCATGGACCCCGGGCAGCAGCCGCCGCCTCAACCGGCCCCCCAGGGCCAAGGGCAGCC
GCCTTCGCAGCCCCCGCAGGGGCAGGGCCCGCCGTCCGGACCCGGGCAACCGGCACCCGCGGCGACCCAG
GCGGCGCCGCAGGCACCCCCCGCCGGGCATCAGATCGTGCACGTCCGCGGGGACTCGGAGACCGACCTGG
AGGCGCTCTTCAACGCCGTCATGAACCCCAAGACGGCCAACGTGCCCCAGACCGTGCCCATGAGGCTCCG
GAAGCTGCCCGACTCCTTCTTCAAGCCGCCGGAGCCCAAATCCCACTCCCGACAGGCCAGTACTGATGCA
GGCACTGCAGGAGCCCTGACTCCACAGCATGTTCGAGCTCATGCCTCTCCAGCTTCTCTGCAGTTGGGAG
CTGTTTCTCCTGGGACACTGACCCCCACTGGAGTAGTCTCTGGCCCAGCAGCTACACCCACAGCTCAGCA
TCTTCGACAGTCTTCTTTTGAGATACCTGATGATGTACCTCTGCCAGCAGGTTGGGAGATGGCAAAGACA
TCTTCTGGTCAGAGATACTTCTTAAATCACATCGATCAGACAACAACATGGCAGGACCCCAGGAAGGCCA
TGCTGTCCCAGATGAACGTCACAGCCCCCACCAGTCCACCAGTGCAGCAGAATATGATGAACTCGGCTTC
AGGTCCTCTTCCTGATGGATGGGAACAAGCCATGACTCAGGATGGAGAAATTTACTATATAAACCATAAG
AACAAGACCACCTCTTGGCTAGACCCAAGGCTTGACCCTCGTTTTGCCATGAACCAGAGAATCAGTCAGA
GTGCTCCAGTGAAACAGCCACCACCCCTGGCTCCCCAGAGCCCACAGGGAGGCGTCATGGGTGGCAGCAA
CTCCAACCAGCAGCAACAGATGCGACTGCAGCAACTGCAGATGGAGAAGGAGAGGCTGCGGCTGAAACAG
CAAGAACTGCTTCGGCAGGAGTTAGCCCTGCGTAGCCAGTTACCAACACTGGAGCAGGATGGTGGGACAA
ATGTGGACCTTGGAACACTGGAAGGAGATGGAATGAACATAGAAGGAGAGGAGCTGATGCCAAGTCTGCA
GGAAGCTTTGAGTTCTGACATCCTTAATGACATGGAGTCTGTTTTGGCTGCCACCAAGCTAGATAAAGAA
AGCTTTCTTACATGGTTAGGTGGAGGCGGGTCTCCACCGGTCGCCACCATGGTGAGCAAGGGCGAGGAGC
TGTTCACCGGGGTGGTGCCCATCCTGGTCGAGCTGGACGGCGACGTAAACGGCCACAAGTTCAGCGTGTC
CGGCGAGGGCGAGGGCGATGCCACCTACGGCAAGCTGACCCTGAAGTTCATCTGCACCACCGGCAAGCTG
CCCGTGCCCTGGCCCACCCTCGTGACCACCCTGACCTACGGCGTGCAGTGCTTCAGCCGCTACCCCGACC
ACATGAAGCAGCACGACTTCTTCAAGTCCGCCATGCCCGAAGGCTACGTCCAGGAGCGCACCATCTTCTT
CAAGGACGACGGCAACTACAAGACCCGCGCCGAGGTGAAGTTCGAGGGCGACACCCTGGTGAACCGCATC
GAGCTGAAGGGCATCGACTTCAAGGAGGACGGCAACATCCTGGGGCACAAGCTGGAGTACAACTACAACA
GCCACAACGTCTATATCATGGCCGACAAGCAGAAGAACGGCATCAAGGTGAACTTCAAGATCCGCCACAA
CATCGAGGACGGCAGCGTGCAGCTCGCCGACCACTACCAGCAGAACACCCCCATCGGCGACGGCCCCGTG
CTGCTGCCCGACAACCACTACCTGAGCACCCAGTCCAAGCTGAGCAAAGACCCCAACGAGAAGCGCGATC
ACATGGTCCTGCTGGAGTTCGTGACCGCCGCCGGGATCACTCTCGGCATGGACGAGCTGTACAAGTAAAG
CGGCCGCGACTCTAGATCATAATCAGCCATACCACATTTGTAGAGGTTTTACTTGCTTTAAAAAACCTCC
CACACCTCCCCCTGAACCTGAAACATAAAATGAATGCAATTGTTGTTGTTAACTTGTTTATTGCAGCTTA
TAATGGTTACAAATAAAGCAATAGCATCACAAATTTCACAAATAAAGCATTTTTTTCACTGCATTCTAGT
TGTGGTTTGTCCAAACTCATCAATGTATCTTAAGGCGTAAATTGTAAGCGTTAATATTTTGTTAAAATTC
GCGTTAAATTTTTGTTAAATCAGCTCATTTTTTAACCAATAGGCCGAAATCGGCAAAATCCCTTATAAAT
CAAAAGAATAGACCGAGATAGGGT
[37 nt withheld, positions 2895-2931]
AAAGAACGTGGACTCCAACGTCAAAGG
[49 nt withheld, positions 2959-3007]
T
[91 nt withheld, positions 3009-3099]
G
[124 nt withheld, positions 3101-3224]
CAGGTGGCACTTTTCGGGGAAATGTGCGCGGAACCCCTATTTGTTTATTTTTCTAAATACATTCAAATAT
GTATCCGCTCATGAGACAATAACCCTGATAAATGCTTCAATAATATTGAAAAAGGAAGAGTCCTGAGGCG
GAAAGAACCAGCTGTGGAATGTGTGTCAGTTAGGGTGTGGAAAGTCCCCAGGCTCCCCAGCAGGCAGAAG
TATGCAAAGCATGCATCTCAATTAGTCAGCAACCAGGTGTGGAAAGTCCCCAGGCTCCCCAGCAGGCAGA
AGTATGCAAAGCATGCATCTCAATTAGTCAGCAACCATAGTCCCGCCCCTAACTCCGCCCATCCCGCCCC
TAACTCCGCCCAGTTCCGCCCATTCTCCGCCCCATGGCTGACTAATTTTTTTTATTTATGCAGAGGCCGA
GGCCGCCTCGGCCTCTGAGCTATTCCAGAAGTAGTGAGGAGGCTTTTTTGGAGGCCTAGGCTTTTGCAAA
GATCGATCAAGAGACAGGATGAGGATCGTTTCGCATGATTGAACAAGATGGATTGCACGCAGGTTCTCCG
GCCGCTTGGGTGGAGAGGCTATTCGGCTATGACTGGGCACAACAGACAATCGGCTGCTCTGATGCCGCCG
TGTTCCGGCTGTCAGCGCAGGGGCGCCCGGTTCTTTTTGTCAAGACCGACCTGTCCGGTGCCCTGAATGA
ACTGCAAGACGAGGCAGCGCGGCTATCGTGGCTGGCCACGACGGGCGTTCCTTGCGCAGCTGTGCTCGAC
GTTGTCACTGAAGCGGGAAGGGACTGGCTGCTATTGGGCGAAGTGCCGGGGCAGGATCTCCTGTCATCTC
ACCTTGCTCCTGCCGAGAAAGTATCCATCATGGCTGATGCAATGCGGCGGCTGCATACGCTTGATCCGGC
TACCTGCCCATTCGACCACCAAGCGAAACATCGCATCGAGCGAGCACGTACTCGGATGGAAGCCGGTCTT
GTCGATCAGGATGATCTGGACGAAGAGCATCAGGGGCTCGCGCCAGCCGAACTGTTCGCCAGGCTCAAGG
CGAGCATGCCCGACGGCGAGGATCTCGTCGTGACCCATGGCGATGCCTGCTTGCCGAATATCATGGTGGA
AAATGGCCGCTTTTCTGGATTCATCGACTGTGGCCGGCTGGGTGTGGCGGACCGCTATCAGGACATAGCG
TTGGCTACCCGTGATATTGCTGAAGAGCTTGGCGGCGAATGGGCTGACCGCTTCCTCGTGCTTTACGGTA
TCGCCGCTCCCGATTCGCAGCGCATCGCCTTCTATCGCCTTCTTGACGAGTTCTTCTGAGCGGGACTCTG
GGGTTCGAAATGACCGACCAAGCGACGCCCAACCTGCCATCACGAGATTTCGATTCCACCGCCGCCTTCT
ATGAAAGGTTGGGCTTCGGAATCGTTTTCCGGGACGCCGGCTGGATGATCCTCCAGCGCGGGGATCTCAT
GCTGGAGTTCTTCGCCCACCCTAGGGGGAGGCTAACTGAAACACGGAAGGAGACAATACCGGAAGGAACC
CGCGCTATGACGGCAATAAAAAGACAGAATAAAACGCACGGTGTTGGGTCGTTTGTTCATAAACGCGGGG
TTCGGTCCCAGGGCTGGCACTCTGTCGATACCCCACCGAGACCCCATTGGGGCCAATACGCCCGCGTTTC
TTCCTTTTCCCCACCCCACCCCCCAAGTTCGGGTGAAGGCCCAGGGCTCGCAGCCAACGTCGGGGCGGCA
GGCCCTGCCATAGCCTCAGGTTACTCATATATACTTTAGATTGATTTAAAACTTCATTTTTAATTTAAAA
GGATCTAGGTGAAGATCCTTTTTGATAATCTCATGACCAAAATCCCTTAACGTGAGTTTTCGTTCCACTG
AGCGTCAGACCCCGTAGAAAAGATCAAAGGATCTTCTTGAGATCCTTTTTTTCTGCGCGTAATCTGCTGC
TTGCAAACAAAAAAACCACCGCTACCAGCGGTGGTTTGTTTGCCGGATCAAGAGCTACCAACTCTTTTTC
CGAAGGTAACTGGCTTCAGCAGAGCGCAGATACCAAATACTGTTCTTCTAGTGTAGCCGTAGTTAGGCCA
CCACTTCAAGAACTCTGTAGCACCGCCTACATACCTCGCTCTGCTAATCCTGTTACCAGTGGCTGCTGCC
AGTGGCGATAAGTCGTGTCTTACCGGGTTGGACTCAAGACGATAGTTACCGGATAAGGCGCAGCGGTCGG
GCTGAACGGGGGGTTCGTGCACACAGCCCAGCTTGGAGCGAACGACCTACACCGAACTGAGATACCTACA
GCGTGAGCTATGAGAAAGCGCCACGCTTCCCGAAGGGAGAAAGGCGGACAGGTATCCGGTAAGCGGCAGG
GTCGGAACAGGAGAGCGCACGAGGGAGCTTCCAGGGGGAAACGCCTGGTATCTTTATAGTCCTGTCGGGT
TTCGCCACCTCTGACTTGAGCGTCGATTTTTGTGATGCTCGTCAGGGGGGCGGAGCCTATGGAAAAACGC
CAGCAACGCGGCCTTTTTACGGTTCCTGGCCTTTTGCTGGCCTTTTGCTCACATGTTCTTTCCTGCGTTA
TCCCCTGATTCTGTGGATAACCGTATTACCGCCATGCATTAGTTATTAATAGTAATCAATTACGGGGTCA
TTAGTTCATAGCCCATATATGGAGTTCCG
Features (pLannotate 1.2.2; 16 found; start..end, strand, type, name):
      1..304     +  enhancer       CMV enhancer: human cytomegalovirus immediate early enhancer
    305..508     +  promoter       CMV promoter: human cytomegalovirus (CMV) immediate early promoter
    531..574     +  misc_feature   MCS (fragment): multiple cloning site
    575..1768    +  CDS            YAP1 (fragment): YAP1_HUMAN - Also known as YAP65. Experimental evidence at protein level: Swiss-Prot protein existence level 1. [Isoform 3]: Activates the C-terminal fragment (CTF) of ERBB4 (isoform 3). From Homo sapiens (Human).
   1799..2518    +  CDS            mEGFP: enhanced GFP with monomerizing A206K mutation (Zacharias et al., 2002) mammalian codon-optimized
   2535..2618    +  CDS            large T antigen (fragment): large T antigen from SV40 (simian virus 40)
   2641..2762    +  polyA_signal   SV40 poly(A) signal: SV40 polyadenylation signal
   2796..3224    -  rep_origin     f1 ori (sequence partly withheld): f1 bacteriophage origin of replication; arrow indicates direction of (+) strand synthesis
   3251..3355    +  promoter       AmpR promoter: bla
   3357..3714    +  promoter       SV40 promoter: SV40 enhancer and early promoter
   3749..4543    +  CDS            NeoR/KanR: aminoglycoside phosphotransferase from Tn5; aph(3')-II (or nptII); confers resistance to neomycin, kanamycin, and G418 (Geneticin®)
   4564..4716    +  CDS            ble (fragment): BLE_KLEPN - Experimental evidence at protein level: Swiss-Prot protein existence level 1. Binding protein with a strong affinity to the bleomycin family of antibiotics. Binds to CL990; an antimitotic-antibiotic compound. From Klebsiella pneumoniae.
   4775..4822    +  polyA_signal   HSV TK poly(A) signal: herpes simplex virus thymidine kinase polyadenylation signal (Cole and Stacy, 1985)
   4913..4929    -  polyA_signal   bGH poly(A) signal (fragment): bovine growth hormone polyadenylation signal
   5151..5739    +  rep_origin     ori: high-copy-number ColE1/pMB1/pBR322/pUC origin of replication
   5854..5913    +  enhancer       CMV enhancer (fragment): human cytomegalovirus immediate early enhancer
