[The description below was written by a language model from this plasmid's Addgene catalogue record and pLannotate feature annotations shown in this document.]
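Description:
mEGFP-N1 YAPS127A-deltasIDR is a mammalian expression plasmid built on the mEGFP-N1 backbone. It produces a human YAP1 variant fused at its C-terminus to monomeric EGFP. The fusion is transcribed from the human cytomegalovirus immediate early enhancer and promoter. The YAP1 coding region follows a remnant of the multiple cloning site, mEGFP (carrying the monomerizing A206K mutation) lies downstream, and an SV40 polyadenylation signal ends the transcript. According to the record, the insert was assembled by Gibson cloning. It carries the S127A substitution together with a deletion of residues 360–449, the segment the depositors call the "sIDR". The feature table does not itself resolve the point mutation or the deletion boundaries; it simply annotates the region as a YAP1 fragment. S127 is generally known as a LATS kinase phosphorylation site whose loss favours nuclear, active YAP.

The plasmid replicates at high copy in E. coli through a ColE1/pUC-type origin and also carries an f1 origin. A single NeoR/KanR (Tn5 aminoglycoside phosphotransferase) gene serves both hosts. A bacterial promoter drives it for kanamycin selection, and the SV40 early promoter with an HSV TK poly(A) signal drives it in mammalian cells, which in principle allows G418 selection. Short annotated fragments (SV40 large T antigen, ble, bGH poly(A)) appear to be backbone remnants or incidental matches rather than functional elements. The associated publication concerns YAP phase separation in interferon-gamma–induced resistance to anti-PD-1 therapy. This suggests the construct is a deletion mutant for live-cell imaging, used to test how this region contributes to YAP localization and condensate formation.
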