Addgene plasmid #166460: mEGFP-N1 YAPS127A-deltasIDR
Purpose: Expresses fusion of mEGFP and YAPdeltasIDR (delta360-449)
Depositing lab: Shuguo Sun. Depositing organization: Huazhong University of Science & Technology. Publication: Interferon-gamma induces tumor resistance to anti-PD-1 immunotherapy by promoting YAP phase separation. Yu M, Peng Z, Qin M, Liu Y, Wang J, Zhang C, Lin J, Dong T, Wang L, Li S, Yang Y, Xu S, Guo W, Zhang X, Shi M, Peng H, Luo X, Zhang H, Zhang L, Li Y, Yang XP, Sun S. Mol Cell. 2021 Feb 13. pii: S1097-2765(21)00010-1. doi: 10.1016/j.molcel.2021.01.010. PubMed 33606996.
Backbone
  Vector backbone: mEGFP-N1
  Vector type: Mammalian Expression
Growth in bacteria
  Bacterial resistance: Kanamycin, 50 μg/mL
  Growth temperature: 37°C
  Growth strain: DH5alpha
  Copy number: High Copy
Gene/Insert
  Gene/Insert name: mEGFP, YAPS127A-deltasIDR
  Species: H. sapiens (human)
  Entrez Gene: YAP1 (a.k.a. COB1, YAP, YAP-1, YAP2, YAP65, YKI)
  Cloning method: Gibson Cloning
Terms and licenses: Academic/Nonprofit Terms; Industry Terms: Not Available to Industry
How to cite: mEGFP-N1 YAPS127A-deltasIDR was a gift from Shuguo Sun (Addgene plasmid # 166460 ; http://n2t.net/addgene:166460 ; RRID:Addgene_166460)
